>Addgene plasmid #153318 | pLVX-anti-MIR211-5p | addgene full sequence | sequence record 356576 | Addgene NGS Result
ATTTTCATTTTAAAGAAATTGTATTTGTTAAATATGTACTACAAACTTAGTAGTTGGAAGGGCTAATTCA
CTCCCAAAGAAGACAAGATATCCTTGATCTGTGGATCTACCACACACAAGGCTACTTCCCTGATTAGCAG
AACTACACACCAGGGCCAGGGGTCAGATATCCACTGACCTTTGGATGGTGCTACAAGCTAGTACCAGTTG
AGCCAGATAAGGTAGAAGAGGCCAATAAAGGAGAGAACACCAGCTTGTTACACCCTGTGAGCCTGCATGG
GATGGATGACCCGGAGAGAGAAGTGTTAGAGTGGAGGTTTGACAGCCGCCTAGCATTTCATCACGTGGCC
CGAGAGCTGCATCCGGAGTACTTCAAGAACTGCTGATATCGAGCTTGCTACAAGGGACTTTCCGCTGGGG
ACTTTCCAGGGAGGCGTGGCCTGGGCGGGACTGGGGAGTGGCGAGCCCTCAGATCCTGCATATAAGCAGC
TGCTTTTTGCCTGTACTGGGTCTCTCTGGTTAGACCAGATCTGAGCCTGGGAGCTCTCTGGCTAACTAGG
GAACCCACTGCTTAAGCCTCAATAAAGCTTGCCTTGAGTGCTTCAAGTAGTGTGTGCCCGTCTGTTGTGT
GACTCTGGTAACTAGAGATCCCTCAGACCCTTTTAGTCAGTGTGGAAAATCTCTAGCAGTGGCGCCCGAA
CAGGGACTTGAAAGCGAAAGGGAAACCAGAGGAGCTCTCTCGACGCAGGACTCGGCTTGCTGAAGCGCGC
ACGGCAAGAGGCGAGGGGCGGCGACTGGTGAGTACGCCAAAAATTTTGACTAGCGGAGGCTAGAAGGAGA
GAGATGGGTGCGAGAGCGTCAGTATTAAGCGGGGGAGAATTAGATCGCGATGGGAAAAAATTCGGTTAAG
GCCAGGGGGAAAGAAAAAATATAAATTAAAACATATAGTATGGGCAAGCAGGGAGCTAGAACGATTCGCA
GTTAATCCTGGCCTGTTAGAAACATCAGAAGGCTGTAGACAAATACTGGGACAGCTACAACCATCCCTTC
AGACAGGATCAGAAGAACTTAGATCATTATATAATACAGTAGCAACCCTCTATTGTGTGCATCAAAGGAT
AGAGATAAAAGACACCAAGGAAGCTTTAGACAAGATAGAGGAAGAGCAAAACAAAAGTAAGACCACCGCA
CAGCAAGCGGCCGGCCGCTGATCTTCAGACCTGGAGGAGGAGATATGAGGGACAATTGGAGAAGTGAATT
ATATAAATATAAAGTAGTAAAAATTGAACCATTAGGAGTAGCACCCACCAAGGCAAAGAGAAGAGTGGTG
CAGAGAGAAAAAAGAGCAGTGGGAATAGGAGCTTTGTTCCTTGGGTTCTTGGGAGCAGCAGGAAGCACTA
TGGGCGCAGCGTCAATGACGCTGACGGTACAGGCCAGACAATTATTGTCTGGTATAGTGCAGCAGCAGAA
CAATTTGCTGAGGGCTATTGAGGCGCAACAGCATCTGTTGCAACTCACAGTCTGGGGCATCAAGCAGCTC
CAGGCAAGAATCCTGGCTGTGGAAAGATACCTAAAGGATCAACAGCTCCTGGGGATTTGGGGTTGCTCTG
GAAAACTCATTTGCACCACTGCTGTGCCTTGGAATGCTAGTTGGAGTAATAAATCTCTGGAACAGATTTG
GAATCACACGACCTGGATGGAGTGGGACAGAGAAATTAACAATTACACAAGCTTAATACACTCCTTAATT
GAAGAATCGCAAAACCAGCAAGAAAAGAATGAACAAGAATTATTGGAATTAGATAAATGGGCAAGTTTGT
GGAATTGGTTTAACATAACAAATTGGCTGTGGTATATAAAATTATTCATAATGATAGTAGGAGGCTTGGT
AGGTTTAAGAATAGTTTTTGCTGTACTTTCTATAGTGAATAGAGTTAGGCAGGGATATTCACCATTATCG
TTTCAGACCCACCTCCCAACCCCGAGGGGACCCGACAGGCCCGAAGGAATAGAAGAAGAAGGTGGAGAGA
GAGACAGAGACAGATCCATTCGATTAGTGAACGGATCTCGACGGTATCGCCTTTAAAAGAAAAGGGGGGA
TTGGGGGGTACAGTGCAGGGGAAAGAATAGTAGACATAATAGCAACAGACATACAAACTAAAGAATTACA
AAAACAAATTACAAAAATTCAAAATTTTCGGGTTTATTACAGGGACAGCAGAGATCCAGTTTATCGATAA
GCTTGGGAGTTCCGCGTTACATAACTTACGGTAAATGGCCCGCCTGGCTGACCGCCCAACGACCCCCGCC
CATTGACGTCAATAATGACGTATGTTCCCATAGTAACGCCAATAGGGACTTTCCATTGACGTCAATGGGT
GGAGTATTTACGGTAAACTGCCCACTTGGCAGTACATCAAGTGTATCATATGCCAAGTACGCCCCCTATT
GACGTCAATGACGGTAAATGGCCCGCCTGGCATTATGCCCAGTACATGACCTTATGGGACTTTCCTACTT
GGCAGTACATCTACGTATTAGTCATCGCTATTACCATGGTGATGCGGTTTTGGCAGTACATCAATGGGCG
TGGATAGCGGTTTGACTCACGGGGATTTCCAAGTCTCCACCCCATTGACGTCAATGGGAGTTTGTTTTGG
CACCAAAATCAACGGGACTTTCCAAAATGTCGTAACAACTCCGCCCCATTGACGCAAATGGGCGGTAGGC
GTGTACGGTGGGAGGTCTATATAAGCAGAGCTCGTTTAGTGAACCGTCAGATCGCCTGGAGACGCCATCC
ACGCTGTTTTGACCTCCATAGAAGACACCGACTCTACTAGAGGATCGCTAGCGCTGAAGCTTAGATCTCG
AGAATTCGCGGCCGCTCCGGACGCGTGCCACCATGGCCCAGTCCAAGCACGGCCTGACCAAGGAGATGAC
CATGAAGTACCGCATGGAGGGCTGCGTGGACGGCCACAAGTTCGTGATCACCGGCGAGGGCATCGGCTAC
CCCTTCAAGGGCAAGCAGGCCATCAACCTGTGCGTGGTGGAGGGCGGCCCCTTGCCCTTCGCCGAGGACA
TCTTGTCCGCCGCCTTCATGTACGGCAACCGCGTGTTCACCGAGTACCCCCAGGACATCGTCGACTACTT
CAAGAACTCCTGCCCCGCCGGCTACACCTGGGACCGCTCCTTCCTGTTCGAGGACGGCGCCGTGTGCATC
TGCAACGCCGACATCACCGTGAGCGTGGAGGAGAACTGCATGTACCACGAGTCCAAGTTCTACGGCGTGA
ACTTCCCCGCCGACGGCCCCGTGATGAAGAAGATGACCGACAACTGGGAGCCCTCCTGCGAGAAGATCAT
CCCCGTGCCCAAGCAGGGCATCTTGAAGGGCGACGTGAGCATGTACCTGCTGCTGAAGGACGGTGGCCGC
TTGCGCTGCCAGTTCGACACCGTGTACAAGGCCAAGTCCGTGCCCCGCAAGATGCCCGACTGGCACTTCA
TCCAGCACAAGCTGACCCGCGAGGACCGCAGCGACGCCAAGAACCAGAAGTGGCACCTGACCGAGCACGC
CATCGCCTCCGGCTCCGCCTTGCCCTAAGGATCCGGCGCGCCAGGCGAAGGTCACAAAGGGAATTAAAGG
CGAAGGTCACAAAGGGAATTAAAGGCGAAGGTCACAAAGGGAATTAAAGGCGAAGGTCACAAAGGGAATT
AAAGGCGAAGGTCACAAAGGGAATTAAAGGCGAAGGTCACAAAGGGAATTAAAGGCGAAGGTCACAAAGG
GAATCTAGATAATTCTACCGGGTAGGGGAGGCGCTTTTCCCAAGGCAGTCTGGAGCATGCGCTTTAGCAG
CCCCGCTGGGCACTTGGCGCTACACAAGTGGCCTCTGGCCTCGCACACATTCCACATCCACCGGTAGGCG
CCAACCGGCTCCGTTCTTTGGTGGCCCCTTCGCGCCACCTTCTACTCCTCCCCTAGTCAGGAAGTTCCCC
CCCGCCCCGCAGCTCGCGTCGTGCAGGACGTGACAAATGGAAGTAGCACGTCTCACTAGTCTCGTGCAGA
TGGACAGCACCGCTGAGCAATGGAAGCGGGTAGGCCTTTGGGGCAGCGGCCAATAGCAGCTTTGCTCCTT
CGCTTTCTGGGCTCAGAGGCTGGGAAGGGGTGGGTCCGGGGGCGGGCTCAGGGGCGGGCTCAGGGGCGGG
GCGGGCGCCCGAAGGTCCTCCGGAGGCCCGGCATTCTGCACGCTTCAAAAGCGCACGTCTGCCGCGCTGT
TCTCCTCTTCCTCATCTCCGGGCCTTTCGACCTGCCTCGAGGCCCGGGCCACCATGGTGAGCAAGGGCGA
GGAGGATAACATGGCCATCATCAAGGAGTTCATGCGCTTCAAGGTGCACATGGAGGGCTCCGTGAACGGC
CACGAGTTCGAGATCGAGGGCGAGGGCGAGGGCCGCCCCTACGAGGGCACCCAGACCGCCAAGCTGAAGG
TGACCAAGGGTGGCCCCCTGCCCTTCGCCTGGGACATCCTGTCCCCTCAGTTCATGTACGGCTCCAAGGC
CTACGTGAAGCACCCCGCCGACATCCCCGACTACTTGAAGCTGTCCTTCCCCGAGGGCTTCAAGTGGGAG
CGCGTGATGAACTTCGAGGACGGCGGCGTGGTGACCGTGACCCAGGACTCCTCCCTGCAGGACGGCGAGT
TCATCTACAAGGTGAAGCTGCGCGGCACCAACTTCCCCTCCGACGGCCCCGTAATGCAGAAGAAGACCAT
GGGCTGGGAGGCCTCCTCCGAGCGGATGTACCCCGAGGACGGCGCCCTGAAGGGCGAGATCAAGCAGAGG
CTGAAGCTGAAGGACGGCGGCCACTACGACGCTGAGGTCAAGACCACCTACAAGGCCAAGAAGCCCGTGC
AGCTGCCCGGCGCCTACAACGTCAACATCAAGTTGGACATCACCTCCCACAACGAGGACTACACCATCGT
GGAACAGTACGAACGCGCCGAGGGCCGCCACTCCACCGGCGGCATGGACGAGCTGTACAAGTAACCGGGT
CTGGAACAATCAACCTCTGGATTACAAAATTTGTGAAAGATTGACTGGTATTCTTAACTATGTTGCTCCT
TTTACGCTATGTGGATACGCTGCTTTAATGCCTTTGTATCATGCTATTGCTTCCCGTATGGCTTTCATTT
TCTCCTCCTTGTATAAATCCTGGTTGCTGTCTCTTTATGAGGAGTTGTGGCCCGTTGTCAGGCAACGTGG
CGTGGTGTGCACTGTGTTTGCTGACGCAACCCCCACTGGTTGGGGCATTGCCACCACCTGTCAGCTCCTT
TCCGGGACTTTCGCTTTCCCCCTCCCTATTGCCACGGCGGAACTCATCGCCGCCTGCCTTGCCCGCTGCT
GGACAGGGGCTCGGCTGTTGGGCACTGACAATTCCGTGGTGTTGTCGGGGAAGCTGACGTCCTTTCCATG
GCTGCTCGCCTGTGTTGCCACCTGGATTCTGCGCGGGACGTCCTTCTGCTACGTCCCTTCGGCCCTCAAT
CCAGCGGACCTTCCTTCCCGCGGCCTGCTGCCGGCTCTGCGGCCTCTTCCGCGTCTTCGCCTTCGCCCTC
AGACGAGTCGGATCTCCCTTTGGGCCGCCTCCCCGCCTGGAATTAATTCTGCAGTCGAGACCTAGAAAAA
CATGGAGCAATCACAAGTAGCAATACAGCAGCTACCAATGCTGATTGTGCCTGGCTAGAAGCACAAGAGG
AGGAGGAGGTGGGTTTTCCAGTCACACCTCAGGTACCTTTAAGACCAATGACTTACAAGGCAGCTGTAGA
TCTTAGCCACTTTTTAAAAGAAAAGAGGGGACTGGAAGGGCTAATTCACTCCCAACGAAGACAAGATATC
CTTGATCTGTGGATCTACCACACACAAGGCTACTTCCCTGATTAGCAGAACTACACACCAGGGCCAGGGG
TCAGATATCCACTGACCTTTGGATGGTGCTACAAGCTAGTACCAGTTGAGCCAGATAAGGTAGAAGAGGC
CAATAAAGGAGAGAACACCAGCTTGTTACACCCTGTGAGCCTGCATGGGATGGATGACCCGGAGAGAGAA
GTGTTAGAGTGGAGGTTTGACAGCCGCCTAGCATTTCATCACGTGGCCCGAGAGCTGCATCCGGAGTACT
TCAAGAACTGCTGATATCGAGCTTGCTACAAGGGACTTTCCGCTGGGGACTTTCCAGGGAGGCGTGGCCT
GGGCGGGACTGGGGAGTGGCGAGCCCTCAGATCCTGCATATAAGCAGCTGCTTTTTGCCTGTACTGGGTC
TCTCTGGTTAGACCAGATCTGAGCCTGGGAGCTCTCTGGCTAACTAGGGAACCCACTGCTTAAGCCTCAA
TAAAGCTTGCCTTGAGTGCTTCAAGTAGTGTGTGCCCGTCTGTTGTGTGACTCTGGTAACTAGAGATCCC
TCAGACCCTTTTAGTCAGTGTGGAAAATCTCTAGCAGTAGTAGTTCATGTCATCTTATTATTCAGTATTT
ATAACTTGCAAAGAAATGAATATCAGAGAGTGAGAGGCCTTGACATTGCTAGCGTTTTACCGTCGACCTC
TAGCTAGAGCTTGGCGTAATCATGGTCATAGCTGTTTCCTGTGTGAAATTGTTATCCGCTCACAATTCCA
CACAACATACGAGCCGGAAGCATAAAGTGTAAAGCCTGGGGTGCCTAATGAGTGAGCTAACTCACATTAA
TTGCGTTGCGCTCACTGCCCGCTTTCCAGTCGGGAAACCTGTCGTGCCAGCTGCATTAATGAATCGGCCA
ACGCGCGGGGAGAGGCGGTTTGCGTATTGGGCGCTCTTCCGCTTCCTCGCTCACTGACTCGCTGCGCTCG
GTCGTTCGGCTGCGGCGAGCGGTATCAGCTCACTCAAAGGCGGTAATACGGTTATCCACAGAATCAGGGG
ATAACGCAGGAAAGAACATGTGAGCAAAAGGCCAGCAAAAGGCCAGGAACCGTAAAAAGGCCGCGTTGCT
GGCGTTTTTCCATAGGCTCCGCCCCCCTGACGAGCATCACAAAAATCGACGCTCAAGTCAGAGGTGGCGA
AACCCGACAGGACTATAAAGATACCAGGCGTTTCCCCCTGGAAGCTCCCTCGTGCGCTCTCCTGTTCCGA
CCCTGCCGCTTACCGGATACCTGTCCGCCTTTCTCCCTTCGGGAAGCGTGGCGCTTTCTCATAGCTCACG
CTGTAGGTATCTCAGTTCGGTGTAGGTCGTTCGCTCCAAGCTGGGCTGTGTGCACGAACCCCCCGTTCAG
CCCGACCGCTGCGCCTTATCCGGTAACTATCGTCTTGAGTCCAACCCGGTAAGACACGACTTATCGCCAC
TGGCAGCAGCCACTGGTAACAGGATTAGCAGAGCGAGGTATGTAGGCGGTGCTACAGAGTTCTTGAAGTG
GTGGCCTAACTACGGCTACACTAGAAGAACAGTATTTGGTATCTGCGCTCTGCTGAAGCCAGTTACCTTC
GGAAAAAGAGTTGGTAGCTCTTGATCCGGCAAACAAACCACCGCTGGTAGCGGTGGTTTTTTTGTTTGCA
AGCAGCAGATTACGCGCAGAAAAAAAGGATCTCAAGAAGATCCTTTGATCTTTTCTACGGGGTCTGACGC
TCAGTGGAACGAAAACTCACGTTAAGGGATTTTGGTCATGAGATTATCAAAAAGGATCTTCACCTAGATC
CTTTTAAATTAAAAATGAAGTTTTAAATCAATCTAAAGTATATATGAGTAAACTTGGTCTGACAGTTACC
AATGCTTAATCAGTGAGGCACCTATCTCAGCGATCTGTCTATTTCGTTCATCCATAGTTGCCTGACTCCC
CGTCGTGTAGATAACTACGATACGGGAGGGCTTACCATCTGGCCCCAGTGCTGCAATGATACCGCGAGAC
CCACGCTCACCGGCTCCAGATTTATCAGCAATAAACCAGCCAGCCGGAAGGGCCGAGCGCAGAAGTGGTC
CTGCAACTTTATCCGCCTCCATCCAGTCTATTAATTGTTGCCGGGAAGCTAGAGTAAGTAGTTCGCCAGT
TAATAGTTTGCGCAACGTTGTTGCCATTGCTACAGGCATCGTGGTGTCACGCTCGTCGTTTGGTATGGCT
TCATTCAGCTCCGGTTCCCAACGATCAAGGCGAGTTACATGATCCCCCATGTTGTGCAAAAAAGCGGTTA
GCTCCTTCGGTCCTCCGATCGTTGTCAGAAGTAAGTTGGCCGCAGTGTTATCACTCATGGTTATGGCAGC
ACTGCATAATTCTCTTACTGTCATGCCATCCGTAAGATGCTTTTCTGTGACTGGTGAGTACTCAACCAAG
TCATTCTGAGAATAGTGTATGCGGCGACCGAGTTGCTCTTGCCCGGCGTCAATACGGGATAATACCGCGC
CACATAGCAGAACTTTAAAAGTGCTCATCATTGGAAAACGTTCTTCGGGGCGAAAACTCTCAAGGATCTT
ACCGCTGTTGAGATCCAGTTCGATGTAACCCACTCGTGCACCCAACTGATCTTCAGCATCTTTTACTTTC
ACCAGCGTTTCTGGGTGAGCAAAAACAGGAAGGCAAAATGCCGCAAAAAAGGGAATAAGGGCGACACGGA
AATGTTGAATACTCATACTCTTCCTTTTTCAATATTATTGAAGCATTTATCAGGGTTATTGTCTCATGAG
CGGATACATATTTGAATGTATTTAGAAAAATAAACAAATAGGGGTTCCGCGCACATTTCCCCGAAAAGTG
CCACCTGACGTCGACGGATCGGGAGATCAACTTGTTTATTGCAGCTTATAATGGTTACAAATAAAGCAAT
AGCATCACAAATTTCACAAATAAAGCATTTTTTTCACTGCATTCTAGTTGTGGTTTGTCCAAACTCATCA
ATGTATCTTATCATGTCTGGATCAACTGGATAACTCAAGCTAACCAAAATCATCCCAAACTTCCCACCCC
ATACCCTATTACCACTGCCAATTACCTGTGGTTTCATTTACTCTAAACCTGTGATTCCTCTGAATT
Features (pLannotate 1.2.2; 23 found; start..end, strand, type, name):
     54..383     +  CDS            nef (fragment): NEF_HV1BR - Experimental evidence at protein level: Swiss-Prot protein existence level 1. Extracellular Nef protein targets CD4(+) T-lymphocytes for apoptosis by interacting with CXCR4 surface receptors (PubMed:14990729). From Human immunodeficiency virus type 1 group M subtype B (isolate BRU/LAI) (HIV-1).
    431..688     +  LTR            5' LTR (truncated): truncated 5' long terminal repeat (LTR) from HIV-1
    735..860     +  misc_feature   HIV-1 Ψ: packaging signal of human immunodeficiency virus type 1
    844..1182    +  CDS            HIV-1 gag (fragment): gag protein from human immunodeficiency virus 1; gag
   1357..1590    +  misc_feature   RRE: The Rev response element (RRE) of HIV-1 allows for Rev-dependent mRNA export from the nucleus to the cytoplasm.
   1967..2067    +  CDS            Rev (fragment): human immunodeficiency virus 1 (HIV-1) Rev protein; rev; enhances nuclear export of unspliced and incompletely spliced viral mRNAs
   2082..2197    +  misc_feature   cPPT/CTS: central polypurine tract and central termination sequence of HIV-1 (lacking the first T)
   2255..2558    +  enhancer       CMV enhancer: human cytomegalovirus immediate early enhancer
   2559..2762    +  promoter       CMV promoter: human cytomegalovirus (CMV) immediate early promoter
   2903..3596    +  CDS            ZsGreen1 (fragment): Zoanthus green fluorescent protein mammalian codon-optimized
   3800..4299    +  promoter       PGK promoter: mouse phosphoglycerate kinase 1 promoter
   4324..5031    +  CDS            mCherry: mCherry is a basic (constitutively fluorescent) red fluorescent protein published in 2004, derived from Discosoma sp.. It is reported to be a very rapidly-maturing monomer with low acid sensitivity.
   5048..5636    +  misc_feature   WPRE: woodchuck hepatitis virus posttranscriptional regulatory element
   5653..6171    +  CDS            nef (fragment): NEF_HV1BR - Experimental evidence at protein level: Swiss-Prot protein existence level 1. Extracellular Nef protein targets CD4(+) T-lymphocytes for apoptosis by interacting with CXCR4 surface receptors (PubMed:14990729). From Human immunodeficiency virus type 1 group M subtype B (isolate BRU/LAI) (HIV-1).
   6219..6476    +  LTR            5' LTR (truncated): truncated 5' long terminal repeat (LTR) from HIV-1
   6629..6645    -  protein_bind   lac operator: The lac repressor binds to the lac operator to inhibit transcription in E. coli. This inhibition can be relieved by adding lactose or isopropyl-β-D-thiogalactopyranoside (IPTG). lac repressor encoded by lacI
   6653..6683    -  promoter       lac promoter: promoter for the E. coli lac operon
   6698..6719    -  protein_bind   CAP binding site: CAP binding activates transcription in the presence of cAMP. E. coli catabolite activator protein
   6732..6824    -  CDS            lacI (fragment): lac repressor; lacI; The lac repressor binds to the lac operator to inhibit transcription in E. coli. This inhibition can be relieved by adding lactose or isopropyl-β-D-thiogalactopyranoside (IPTG).
   7007..7595    -  rep_origin     ori: high-copy-number ColE1/pMB1/pBR322/pUC origin of replication
   7766..8626    -  CDS            AmpR: β-lactamase; bla; confers resistance to ampicillin, carbenicillin, and related antibiotics
   8627..8731    -  promoter       AmpR promoter: bla
   8779..8913    +  polyA_signal   SV40 poly(A) signal: SV40 polyadenylation signal
