[The description below was written by a language model from this plasmid's Addgene catalogue record and pLannotate feature annotations shown in this document.]
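Description:
pLVX-anti-MIR211-5p is an HIV-1-based lentiviral mammalian expression plasmid built on the pLVX-Che-hi3 backbone. It is designed to deliver a fluorescently marked microRNA "sponge" against miR-211-5p. In bacteria it replicates from a high-copy ColE1/pUC-type origin and is selected with ampicillin through the β-lactamase gene. The catalogue lists a total size of 9,073 bp, while the sequenced record used for annotation is 9,026 nt, a small discrepancy the record does not explain.

The transfer cassette is flanked by HIV-1 LTR sequences, each preceded by nef-derived fragments. It also carries the Ψ packaging signal with a partial gag region, the Rev response element for Rev-dependent nuclear export of the genomic RNA, and the cPPT/CTS element that aids nuclear import in transduced cells.

Two independent expression units sit between these elements. The CMV enhancer/promoter drives the synthetic insert of about 880 bp, cloned between MluI and XbaI, which consists of a ZsGreen coding sequence joined to the miR-211-5p sponge. The sponge itself is not annotated in the feature table. It presumably lies in the unannotated stretch between ZsGreen1 and the next promoter, where repeated target sites would sequester the microRNA and make green fluorescence sensitive to its abundance. Downstream, a mouse PGK promoter drives mCherry, giving a sponge-independent red marker of transduction, and a WPRE follows to enhance transcript expression. The ZsGreen portion was derived from pHIV-zsGreen.

The associated publication concerns microRNA-mediated mitotic arrest in human melanocytes expressing BRAF V600E, which fits use of the construct for miR-211-5p inhibition or activity reporting in mammalian cells.
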