Addgene plasmid #153318: pLVX-anti-MIR211-5p
Purpose: Expresses zsGreen fused to a miR-211-5p sponge and mCherry in mammalian cells.
Depositing lab: Robert Judson-Torres. Depositing organization: University of Utah. Publication: BRAF(V600E) induces reversible mitotic arrest in human melanocytes via microrna-mediated suppression of AURKB. McNeal AS, Belote RL, Zeng H, Urquijo M, Barker K, Torres R, Curtin M, Shain AH, Andtbacka RH, Holmen S, Lum DH, McCalmont TH, VanBrocklin MW, Grossman D, Wei ML, Lang UE, Judson-Torres RL. Elife. 2021 Nov 23;10. pii: 70385. doi: 10.7554/eLife.70385. PubMed 34812139.
Backbone
  Vector backbone: pLVX-Che-hi3
  Backbone manufacturer: Sanford Simon
  Backbone size w/o insert (bp): 8230
  Total vector size (bp): 9073
  Vector type: Mammalian Expression, Lentiviral
Growth in bacteria
  Bacterial resistance: Ampicillin, 100 μg/mL
  Growth temperature: 37°C
  Growth strain: NEB Stable
  Copy number: Unknown
Gene/Insert
  Gene/Insert name: zsGreen with MIR211-5p sponge
  Species: Synthetic
  Insert size (bp): 881
  Promoter: CMV
  Cloning method: Restriction Enzyme; 5′ cloning site Mlu1 (not destroyed); 3′ cloning site Xba1 (not destroyed)
  Sequencing primers: 5′ CGCAAATGGGCGGTAGGCGTG; 3′ CTTTTGAAGCGTGCAGAATG
Resource information
  A portion of this plasmid was derived from a plasmid made by: pHIV-zsGreen (a gift from Bryan Welm & Zena Werb (Addgene plasmid # 18121)
Terms and licenses: Academic/Nonprofit Terms; Industry Terms: Not Available to Industry
How to cite: pLVX-anti-MIR211-5p was a gift from Robert Judson-Torres (Addgene plasmid # 153318 ; http://n2t.net/addgene:153318 ; RRID:Addgene_153318)
